>Addgene plasmid #171835 | pCAG-WIPI2dR108E-cs-TEV-STREP | depositor full sequence | sequence record 333258 | pCAG-WIPI2dR108E-cs-TEV-STREP sequence 6275 bps
AAAAGAGTTGGTAGCTCTTGATCCGGCAAACAAACCACCGCTGGTAGCGGTGGTTTTTTTGTTTGCAAGC
AGCAGATTACGCGCAGAAAAAAAGGATCTCAAGAAGATCCTTTGATCTTTTCTACGGGGTCTGACGCTCA
GTGGAACGAAAACTCACGTTAAGGGATTTTGGTCATGAGATTATCAAAAAGGATCTTCACCTAGATCCTT
TTAAATTAAAAATGAAGTTTTAAATCAATCTAAAGTATATATGAGTAAACTTGGTCTGACAGTTACCAAT
GCTTAATCAGTGAGGCACCTATCTCAGCGATCTGTCTATTTCGTTCATCCATAGTTGCCTGACTCCCCGT
CGTGTAGATAACTACGATACGGGAGGGCTTACCATCTGGCCCCAGTGCTGCAATGATACCGCGAGACCCA
CGCTCACCGGCTCCAGATTTATCAGCAATAAACCAGCCAGCCGGAAGGGCCGAGCGCAGAAGTGGTCCTG
CAACTTTATCCGCCTCCATCCAGTCTATTAATTGTTGCCGGGAAGCTAGAGTAAGTAGTTCGCCAGTTAA
TAGTTTGCGCAACGTTGTTGCCATTGCTACAGGCATCGTGGTGTCACGCTCGTCGTTTGGTATGGCTTCA
TTCAGCTCCGGTTCCCAACGATCAAGGCGAGTTACATGATCCCCCATGTTGTGCAAAAAAGCGGTTAGCT
CCTTCGGTCCTCCGATCGTTGTCAGAAGTAAGTTGGCCGCAGTGTTATCACTCATGGTTATGGCAGCACT
GCATAATTCTCTTACTGTCATGCCATCCGTAAGATGCTTTTCTGTGACTGGTGAGTACTCAACCAAGTCA
TTCTGAGAATAGTGTATGCGGCGACCGAGTTGCTCTTGCCCGGCGTCAATACGGGATAATACCGCGCCAC
ATAGCAGAACTTTAAAAGTGCTCATCATTGGAAAACGTTCTTCGGGGCGAAAACTCTCAAGGATCTTACC
GCTGTTGAGATCCAGTTCGATGTAACCCACTCGTGCACCCAACTGATCTTCAGCATCTTTTACTTTCACC
AGCGTTTCTGGGTGAGCAAAAACAGGAAGGCAAAATGCCGCAAAAAAGGGAATAAGGGCGACACGGAAAT
GTTGAATACTCATACTCTTCCTTTTTCAATATTATTGAAGCATTTATCAGGGTTATTGTCTCATGAGCGG
ATACATATTTGAATGTATTTAGAAAAATAAACAAATAGGGGTTCCGCGCACATTTCCCCGAAAAGTGCCA
CCTGGTCGACATTGATTATTGACTAGTTATTAATAGTAATCAATTACGGGGTCATTAGTTCATAGCCCAT
ATATGGAGTTCCGCGTTACATAACTTACGGTAAATGGCCCGCCTGGCTGACCGCCCAACGACCCCCGCCC
ATTGACGTCAATAATGACGTATGTTCCCATAGTAACGCCAATAGGGACTTTCCATTGACGTCAATGGGTG
GAGTATTTACGGTAAACTGCCCACTTGGCAGTACATCAAGTGTATCATATGCCAAGTACGCCCCCTATTG
ACGTCAATGACGGTAAATGGCCCGCCTGGCATTATGCCCAGTACATGACCTTATGGGACTTTCCTACTTG
GCAGTACATCTACGTATTAGTCATCGCTATTACCATGGTCGAGGTGAGCCCCACGTTCTGCTTCACTCTC
CCCATCTCCCCCCCCTCCCCACCCCCAATTTTGTATTTATTTATTTTTTAATTATTTTGTGCAGCGATGG
GGGCGGGGGGGGGGGGGGGGCGCGCGCCAGGCGGGGCGGGGCGGGGCGAGGGGCGGGGCGGGGCGAGGCG
GAGAGGTGCGGCGGCAGCCAATCAGAGCGGCGCGCTCCGAAAGTTTCCTTTTATGGCGAGGCGGCGGCGG
CGGCGGCCCTATAAAAAGCGAAGCGCGCGGCGGGCGGGAGTCGCTGCGCGCTGCCTTCGCCCCGTGCCCC
GCTCCGCGCCGCCTCGCGCCGCCCGCCCCGGCTCTGACTGACCGCGTTACTCCCACAGGTGAGCGGGCGG
GACGGCCCTTCTCCTCCGGGCTGTAATTAGCGCTTGGTTTAATGACGGCTTGTTTCTTTTCTGTGGCTGC
GTGAAAGCCTTGAGGGGCTCCGGGAGGGCCCTTTGTGCGGGGGGAGCGGCTCGGGGGGTGCGTGCGTGTG
TGTGTGCGTGGGGAGCGCCGCGTGCGGCTCCGCGCTGCCCGGCGGCTGTGAGCGCTGCGGGCGCGGCGCG
GGGCTTTGTGCGCTCCGCAGTGTGCGCGAGGGGAGCGCGGCCGGGGGCGGTGCCCCGCGGTGCGGGGGGG
GCTGCGAGGGGAACAAAGGCTGCGTGCGGGGTGTGTGCGTGGGGGGGTGAGCAGGGGGTGTGGGCGCGTC
GGTCGGGCTGCAACCCCCCCCTGCACCCCCCTCCCCGAGTTGCTGAGCACGGCCCGGCTTCGGGTGCGGG
GCTCCGTACGGGGCGTGGCGCGGGGCTCGCCGTGCCGGGCGGGGGGTGGCGGCAGGTGGGGGTGCCGGGC
GGGGCGGGGCCGCCTCGGGCCGGGGAGGGCTCGGGGGAGGGGCGCGGCGGCCCCCGGAGCGCCGGCGGCT
GTCGAGGCGCGGCGAGCCGCAGCCATTGCCTTTTATGGTAATCGTGCGAGAGGGCGCAGGGACTTCCTTT
GTCCCAAATCTGTGCGGAGCCGAAATCTGGGAGGCGCCGCCGCACCCCCTCTAGCGGGCGCGGGGCGAAG
CGGTGCGGCGCCGGCAGGAAGGAAATGGGCGGGGAGGGCCTTCGTGCGTCGCCGCGCCGCCGTCCCCTTC
TCCCTCTCCAGCCTCGGGGCTGTCCGCGGGGGGACGGCTGCCTTCGGGGGGGACGGGGCAGGGCGGGGTT
CGGCTTCTGGCGTGTGACCGGCGGCTCTAGAGCCTCTGCTAACCATGTTCATGCCTTCTTCTTTTTCCTA
CAGCTCCTGGGCAACGTGCTGGTTATTGTGCTGTCTCATCATTTTGGCAAAGAATTCCTCGATCGACGGT
ATCGATGCCACCATGAACCTGGCGAGCCAGAGCGGGGAGGCCGGCGCCGGCCAGCTGCTCTTCGCCAACT
TCAACCAGGACAACACGTCCCTAGCTGTTGGTAGTAAGTCCGGTTATAAATTTTTCTCCCTTTCTTCTGT
GGATAAGCTGGAACAGATCTATGAATGCACCGATACGGAAGATGTGTGCATTGTAGAGAGATTGTTCTCC
AGCAGCCTAGTGGCCATCGTGAGCCTTAAAGCACCAAGGAAGCTAAAGGTTTGCCACTTTAAGAAGGGAA
CTGAGATCTGCAACTACAGCTACTCCAACACGATTCTGGCTGTGAAGCTCAACGAGCAGAGGCTGATAGT
ATGCCTGGAGGAGTCCCTGTACATCCACAACATTCGGGACATGAAGGTGCTGCATACGATCAGGGAGACG
CCTCCAAACCCTGCAGGCCTGTGTGCGCTGTCAATCAACAACGACAACTGCTACTTGGCGTACCCAGGGA
GCGCGACCATCGGAGAGGTGCAGGTCTTCGATACCATTAATTTGAGAGCTGCAAACATGATTCCGGCTCA
CGACAGTCCTTTAGCGGCACTGGCCTTTGACGCAAGTGGAACTAAACTTGCCACGGCTTCGGAGAAGGGG
ACCGTGATTAGGGTATTTTCCATTCCAGAAGGACAAAAACTCTTTGAGTTTCGGAGAGGAGTAAAGAGGT
GCGTGAGCATCTGCTCCCTGGCCTTCAGCATGGACGGCATGTTCCTCTCCGCCTCCAGCAACACTGAGAC
CGTGCACATCTTCAAACTCGAGACTGTGAAAGAAAAACCCCCAGAGGAGCCCACCACCTGGACCGGGTAC
TTCGGGAAAGTGCTCATGGCCTCCACCAGCTACCTGCCTTCCCAAGTGACAGAAATGTTCAACCAGGGCA
GAGCCTTCGCCACGGTCCGCCTGCCATTCTGCGGCCACAAAAACATCTGCTCGCTAGCCACAATTCAGAA
GATCCCGCGGTTGTTGGTGGGTGCCGCCGACGGGTACCTGTACATGTACAACCTGGACCCCCAGGAGGGC
GGCGAGTGTGCCCTGATGAAGCAGCACCGGCTGGACGGCAGTCTGGAAACGACCAATGAGATCTTGGACT
CTGCCTCTCACGACTGCCCCTTAGTCACTCAGACATACGGCGCAGCTGCAGGAAAAGCCTACACAGACGA
CCTGGGTGCTGTGGGTGGCGCCTGCCTGGAGGACGAGGCCAGCGCCCTGCGCCTGGATGAGGACAGCGAG
CACCCGCCCATGATTCTTCGGACTGACGGATCGGAAAACCTGTATTTTCAGGGTGGTACCATGGCGGCCT
GGTCACACCCGCAGTTCGAGAAAGGTGGAGGTGCCCGAGGTGGATCGGGAGGTGGATCGTGGAGCCACCC
GCAGTTCGAAAAATGACCCGGGTGATATCTTAATTAATTAACTCGAGGAATTCACTCCTCAGGTGCAGGC
TGCCTATCAGAAGGTGGTGGCTGGTGTGGCCAATGCCCTGGCTCACAAATACCACTGAGATCTTTTTCCC
TCTGCCAAAAATTATGGGGACATCATGAAGCCCCTTGAGCATCTGACTTCTGGCTAATAAAGGAAATTTA
TTTTCATTGCAATAGTGTGTTGGAATTTTTTGTGTCTCTCACTCGGAAGGACATATGGGAGGGCAAATCA
TTTAAAACATCAGAATGAGTATTTGGTTTAGAGTTTGGCAACATATGCCCATATGCTGGCTGCCATGAAC
AAAGGTTGGCTATAAAGAGGTCATCAGTATATGAAACAGCCCCCTGCTGTCCATTCCTTATTCCATAGAA
AAGCCTTGACTTGAGGTTAGATTTTTTTTATATTTTGTTTTGTGTTATTTTTTTCTTTAACATCCCTAAA
ATTTTCCTTACATGTTTTACTAGCCAGATTTTTCCTCCTCTCCTGACTACTCCCAGTCATAGCTGTCCCT
CTTCTCTTATGGAGATCCCTCGACCTGCAGCCCAAGCTTGGCGTAATCATGGTCATAGCTGTTTCCTGTG
TGAAATTGTTATCCGCTCACAATTCCACACAACATACGAGCCGGAAGCATAAAGTGTAAAGCCTGGGGTG
CCTAATGAGTGAGCTAACTCACATTAATTGCGTTGCGCTCACTGCCCGCTTTCCAGTCGGGAAACCTGTC
GTGCCAGCGGATCCGCATCTCAATTAGTCAGCAACCATAGTCCCGCCCCTAACTCCGCCCATCCCGCCCC
TAACTCCGCCCAGTTCCGCCCATTCTCCGCCCCATGGCTGACTAATTTTTTTTATTTATGCAGAGGCCGC
CTCTACAAATGTGGTATGGAGGCCGCCTCGGCCTCTGAGCTATTCCAGAAGTAGTGAGGAGGCTTTTTTG
GAGGCCTAGGCTTTTGCAAAAAGCTAACTTGTTTATTGCAGCTTATAATGGTTACAAATAAAGCAATAGC
ATCACAAATTTCACAAATAAAGCATTTTTTTCACTGCATTCTAGTTGTGGTTTGTCCAAACTCATCAATG
TATCTTATCATGTCTGGATCCGCTGCATTAATGAATCGGCCAACGCGCGGGGAGAGGCGGTTTGCGTATT
GGGCGCTCTTCCGCTTCCTCGCTCACTGACTCGCTGCGCTCGGTCGTTCGGCTGCGGCGAGCGGTATCAG
CTCACTCAAAGGCGGTAATACGGTTATCCACAGAATCAGGGGATAACGCAGGAAAGAACATGTGAGCAAA
AGGCCAGCAAAAGGCCAGGAACCGTAAAAAGGCCGCGTTGCTGGCGTTTTTCCATAGGCTCCGCCCCCCT
GACGAGCATCACAAAAATCGACGCTCAAGTCAGAGGTGGCGAAACCCGACAGGACTATAAAGATACCAGG
CGTTTCCCCCTGGAAGCTCCCTCGTGCGCTCTCCTGTTCCGACCCTGCCGCTTACCGGATACCTGTCCGC
CTTTCTCCCTTCGGGAAGCGTGGCGCTTTCTCAATGCTCACGCTGTAGGTATCTCAGTTCGGTGTAGGTC
GTTCGCTCCAAGCTGGGCTGTGTGCACGAACCCCCCGTTCAGCCCGACCGCTGCGCCTTATCCGGTAACT
ATCGTCTTGAGTCCAACCCGGTAAGACACGACTTATCGCCACTGGCAGCAGCCACTGGTAACAGGATTAG
CAGAGCGAGGTATGTAGGCGGTGCTACAGAGTTCTTGAAGTGGTGGCCTAACTACGGCTACACTAGAAGG
ACAGTATTTGGTATCTGCGCTCTGCTGAAGCCAGTTACCTTCGGA
Features (pLannotate 1.2.2; 21 found; start..end, strand, type, name):
    273..1133    -  CDS            AmpR: β-lactamase; bla; confers resistance to ampicillin, carbenicillin, and related antibiotics
   1134..1238    -  promoter       AmpR promoter: bla
   1268..1647    +  enhancer       CMV enhancer: human cytomegalovirus immediate early enhancer
   1649..1926    +  promoter       chicken β-actin promoter: No description available
   1927..2943    +  intron         chimeric intron: chimera between introns from chicken β-actin and rabbit β-globin
   2941..2997    +  CDS            HBB (fragment): HBB_LEPEU - Experimental evidence at protein level: Swiss-Prot protein existence level 1. Involved in oxygen transport from the lung to the various peripheral tissues. From Lepus europaeus (European hare).
   3023..4297    +  CDS            Wipi2: WIPI2_RAT - Experimental evidence at protein level: Swiss-Prot protein existence level 1. Component of the autophagy machinery that controls the major intracellular degradation process by which cytoplasmic materials are packaged into autophagosomes and delivered to lysosomes for degradation. Involved in an early step of the formation of preautophagosomal structures. Binds and is activated by phosphatidylinositol 3-phosphate (PtdIns3P) forming on membranes of the endoplasmic reticulum upon activation of the upstream ULK1 and PI3 kinases. Mediates ER-isolation membranes contacts by interacting w
   4304..4323    +  CDS            TEV site (fragment): tobacco etch virus (TEV) protease recognition and cleavage site
   4346..4363    +  CDS            Twin-Strep-tag (fragment): two Strep-Tag®II moieties connected by a linker for enhanced binding to Strep-Tactin®, an engineered form of streptavidin (Schmidt et al., 2013)
   4400..4422    +  CDS            Strep-Tag II (fragment): peptide that binds Strep-Tactin®, an engineered form of streptavidin
   4458..4535    +  CDS            HBB (fragment): HBB_PONPY - Experimental evidence at transcript level: Swiss-Prot protein existence level 2. Involved in oxygen transport from the lung to the various peripheral tissues. From Pongo pygmaeus (Bornean orangutan).
   4606..4661    +  polyA_signal   β-globin poly(A) signal: rabbit β-globin polyadenylation signal (Gil and Proudfoot, 1987)
   5046..5062    -  protein_bind   lac operator: The lac repressor binds to the lac operator to inhibit transcription in E. coli. This inhibition can be relieved by adding lactose or isopropyl-β-D-thiogalactopyranoside (IPTG). lac repressor encoded by lacI
   5070..5100    -  promoter       lac promoter: promoter for the E. coli lac operon
   5115..5136    -  protein_bind   CAP binding site: CAP binding activates transcription in the presence of cAMP. E. coli catabolite activator protein
   5149..5188    -  CDS            lacI (fragment): lac repressor; lacI; The lac repressor binds to the lac operator to inhibit transcription in E. coli. This inhibition can be relieved by adding lactose or isopropyl-β-D-thiogalactopyranoside (IPTG).
   5195..5217    +  promoter       SV40 promoter (fragment): SV40 enhancer and early promoter
   5340..5396    +  CDS            SELP_SV40 (fragment): Protein inferred from homology: Swiss-Prot protein existence level 3. May play a role in the lytic cycle. From Simian virus 40 (SV40).
   5416..5550    +  polyA_signal   SV40 poly(A) signal: SV40 polyadenylation signal
   5552..5606    -  CDS            lacI (fragment): lac repressor; lacI; The lac repressor binds to the lac operator to inhibit transcription in E. coli. This inhibition can be relieved by adding lactose or isopropyl-β-D-thiogalactopyranoside (IPTG).
   5789..102     -  rep_origin     ori (across the origin): high-copy-number ColE1/pMB1/pBR322/pUC origin of replication
