>Addgene plasmid #171835 | pCAG-WIPI2dR108E-cs-TEV-STREP | addgene full sequence | sequence record 340775 | Addgene NGS Result
AAAAGAGTTGGTAGCTCTTGATCCGGCAAACAAACCACCGCTGGTAGCGGTGGTTTTTTTGTTTGCAAGC
AGCAGATTACGCGCAGAAAAAAAGGATCTCAAGAAGATCCTTTGATCTTTTCTACGGGGTCTGACGCTCA
GTGGAACGAAAACTCACGTTAAGGGATTTTGGTCATGAGATTATCAAAAAGGATCTTCACCTAGATCCTT
TTAAATTAAAAATGAAGTTTTAAATCAATCTAAAGTATATATGAGTAAACTTGGTCTGACAGTTACCAAT
GCTTAATCAGTGAGGCACCTATCTCAGCGATCTGTCTATTTCGTTCATCCATAGTTGCCTGACTCCCCGT
CGTGTAGATAACTACGATACGGGAGGGCTTACCATCTGGCCCCAGTGCTGCAATGATACCGCGAGACCCA
CGCTCACCGGCTCCAGATTTATCAGCAATAAACCAGCCAGCCGGAAGGGCCGAGCGCAGAAGTGGTCCTG
CAACTTTATCCGCCTCCATCCAGTCTATTAATTGTTGCCGGGAAGCTAGAGTAAGTAGTTCGCCAGTTAA
TAGTTTGCGCAACGTTGTTGCCATTGCTACAGGCATCGTGGTGTCACGCTCGTCGTTTGGTATGGCTTCA
TTCAGCTCCGGTTCCCAACGATCAAGGCGAGTTACATGATCCCCCATGTTGTGCAAAAAAGCGGTTAGCT
CCTTCGGTCCTCCGATCGTTGTCAGAAGTAAGTTGGCCGCAGTGTTATCACTCATGGTTATGGCAGCACT
GCATAATTCTCTTACTGTCATGCCATCCGTAAGATGCTTTTCTGTGACTGGTGAGTACTCAACCAAGTCA
TTCTGAGAATAGTGTATGCGGCGACCGAGTTGCTCTTGCCCGGCGTCAATACGGGATAATACCGCGCCAC
ATAGCAGAACTTTAAAAGTGCTCATCATTGGAAAACGTTCTTCGGGGCGAAAACTCTCAAGGATCTTACC
GCTGTTGAGATCCAGTTCGATGTAACCCACTCGTGCACCCAACTGATCTTCAGCATCTTTTACTTTCACC
AGCGTTTCTGGGTGAGCAAAAACAGGAAGGCAAAATGCCGCAAAAAAGGGAATAAGGGCGACACGGAAAT
GTTGAATACTCATACTCTTCCTTTTTCAATATTATTGAAGCATTTATCAGGGTTATTGTCTCATGAGCGG
ATACATATTTGAATGTATTTAGAAAAATAAACAAATAGGGGTTCCGCGCACATTTCCCCGAAAAGTGCCA
CCTGGGTCGACATTGATTATTGACTAGTTATTAATAGTAATCAATTACGGGGTCATTAGTTCATAGCCCA
TATATGGAGTTCCGCGTTACATAACTTACGGTAAATGGCCCGCCTGGCTGACCGCCCAACGACCCCCGCC
CATTGACGTCAATAATGACGTATGTTCCCATAGTAACGCCAATAGGGACTTTCCATTGACGTCAATGGGT
GGAGTATTTACGGTAAACTGCCCACTTGGCAGTACATCAAGTGTATCATATGCCAAGTACGCCCCCTATT
GACGTCAATGACGGTAAATGGCCCGCCTGGCATTATGCCCAGTACATGACCTTATGGGACTTTCCTACTT
GGCAGTACATCTACGTATTAGTCATCGCTATTACCATGGTCGAGGTGAGCCCCACGTTCTGCTTCACTCT
CCCCATCTCCCCCCCCTCCCCACCCCCAATTTTGTATTTATTTATTTTTTAATTATTTTGTGCAGCGATG
GGGGCGGGGGGGGGGGGGGGGSGCGCSCSRGGSGGGGSGGGGSGGGGSGRGGGGSGGGGSGGGGSGRGGS
GGRGRGGKGSGGCGGCAGCCAATCAGAGCGGCGCGCTCCGAAAGTTTCCTTTTATGGCGAGGCGGCGGCG
GCGGCGGCCCTATAAAAAGCGAAGCGCGCGGCGGGCGGGAGTCGCTGCGCGCTGCCTTCGCCCCGTGCCC
CGCTCCGCCGCCGCCTCGCGCCGCCCGCCCCGGCTCTGACTGACCGCGTTACTCCCACAGGTGAGCGGGC
GGGACGGCCCTTCTCCTCCGGGCTGTAATTAGCGCTTGGTTTAATGACGGCTTGTTTCTTTTCTGTGGCT
GCGTGAAAGCCTTGAGGGGCTCCGGGAGGGCCCTTTGTGCGGGGGGAGCGGCTCGGGGGGTGCGTGCGTG
TGTGTGTGCGTGGGGAGCGCCGCGTGCGGCTCCGCGCTGCCCGGCGGCTGTGAGCGCTGCGGGCGCGGCG
CGGGGCTTTGTGCGCTCCGCAGTGTGCGCGAGGGGAGCGCGGCCGGGGGCGGTGCCCCGCGGTGCGGGGG
GGGCTGCGAGGGGAACAAAGGCTGCGTGCGGGGTGTGTGCGTGGGGGGGTGAGCAGGGGGTGTGGGCGCG
TCGGTCGGGCTGCAACCCCCCCTGCACCCCCCTCCCCGAGTTGCTGAGCACGGCCCGGCTTCGGGTGCGG
GGCTCCGTACGGGGCGTGGCGCGGGGCTCGCCGTGCCGGGCGGGGGGTGGCGGCAGGKGGGGGTGCCGGG
CGGGGCGGGGCCGCCTCGGGCCGGGGRGGGCTCGGGGGAGGGGCGCGGCGGCCCCCGGAGCGCCGGCGGC
TGTCGAGGCGCGGCGAGCCGCAGCCATTGCCTTTTATGGTAATCGTGCGAGAGGGCGCAGGGACTTCCTT
TGTCCCAAATCTGTGCGGAGCCGAAATCTGGGAGGCGCCGCCGCACCCCCTCTAGCGGGCGCGGGGCGAA
GCGGTGCGGCGCCGGCAGGAAGGAAATGGGCGGGGAGGGCCTTCGTGCGTCGCCGCGCCGCCGTCCCCTT
CTCCCTCTCCAGCCTCGGGGCTGTCCGCGGGGGGACGGCTGCCTTCGGGGGGGACGGGGCAGGGCGGGGT
TCGGCTTCTGGCGTGTGACCGGCGGCTCTAGAGCCTCTGCTAACCATGTTCATGCCTTCTTCTTTTTCCT
ACAGCTCCTGGGCAACGTGCTGGTTATTGTGCTGTCTCATCATTTTGGCAAAGAATTCCTCGATCGACGG
TATCGATGCCACCATGAACCTGGCGAGCCAGAGCGGGGAGGCCGGCGCCGGCCAGCTGCTCTTCGCCAAC
TTCAACCAGGACAACACGTCCCTAGCTGTTGGTAGTAAGTCCGGTTATAAATTTTTCTCCCTTTCTTCTG
TGGATAAGCTGGAACAGATCTATGAATGCACCGATACGGAAGATGTGTGCATTGTAGAGAGATTGTTCTC
CAGCAGCCTAGTGGCCATCGTGAGCCTTAAAGCACCAAGGAAGCTAAAGGTTTGCCACTTTAAGAAGGGA
ACTGAGATCTGCAACTACAGCTACTCCAACACGATTCTGGCTGTGAAGCTCAACGAGCAGAGGCTGATAG
TATGCCTGGAGGAGTCCCTGTACATCCACAACATTCGGGACATGAAGGTGCTGCATACGATCAGGGAGAC
GCCTCCAAACCCTGCAGGCCTGTGTGCGCTGTCAATCAACAACGACAACTGCTACTTGGCGTACCCAGGG
AGCGCGACCATCGGAGAGGTGCAGGTCTTCGATACCATTAATTTGAGAGCTGCAAACATGATTCCGGCTC
ACGACAGTCCTTTAGCGGCACTGGCCTTTGACGCAAGTGGAACTAAACTTGCCACGGCTTCGGAGAAGGG
GACCGTGATTAGGGTATTTTCCATTCCAGAAGGACAAAAACTCTTTGAGTTTCGGAGAGGAGTAAAGAGG
TGCGTGAGCATCTGCTCCCTGGCCTTCAGCATGGACGGCATGTTCCTCTCCGCCTCCAGCAACACTGAGA
CCGTGCACATCTTCAAACTCGAGACTGTGAAAGAAAAACCCCCAGAGGAGCCCACCACCTGGACCGGGTA
CTTCGGGAAAGTGCTCATGGCCTCCACCAGCTACCTGCCTTCCCAAGTGACAGAAATGTTCAACCAGGGC
AGAGCCTTCGCCACGGTCCGCCTGCCATTCTGCGGCCACAAAAACATCTGCTCGCTAGCCACAATTCAGA
AGATCCCGCGGTTGTTGGTGGGTGCCGCCGACGGGTACCTGTACATGTACAACCTGGACCCCCAGGAGGG
CGGCGAGTGTGCCCTGATGAAGCAGCACCGGCTGGACGGCAGTCTGGAAACGACCAATGAGATCTTGGAC
TCTGCCTCTCACGACTGCCCCTTAGTCACTCAGACATACGGCGCAGCTGCAGGAAAAGCCTACACAGACG
ACCTGGGTGCTGTGGGTGGCGCCTGCCTGGAGGACGAGGCCAGCGCCCTGCGCCTGGATGAGGACAGCGA
GCACCCGCCCATGATTCTTCGGACTGACGGATCGGAAAACCTGTATTTTCAGGGTGGTACCATGGCGGCC
TGGTCACACCCGCAGTTCGAGAAAGGTGGAGGTGCCCGAGGTGGATCGGGAGGTGGATCGTGGAGCCACC
CGCAGTTCGAAAAATGACCCGGGTGATATCTTAATTAATTAACTCGAGGAATTCACTCCTCAGGTGCAGG
CTGCCTATCAGAAGGTGGTGGCTGGTGTGGCCAATGCCCTGGCTCACAAATACCACTGAGATCTTTTTCC
CTCTGCCAAAAATTATGGGGACATCATGAAGCCCCTTGAGCATCTGACTTCTGGCTAATAAAGGAAATTT
ATTTTCATTGCAATAGTGTGTTGGAATTTTTTGTGTCTCTCACTCGGAAGGACATATGGGAGGGCAAATC
ATTTAAAACATCAGAATGAGTATTTGGTTTAGAGTTTGGCAACATATGCCCATATGCTGGCTGCCATGAA
CAAAGGTTGGCTATAAAGAGGTCATCAGTATATGAAACAGCCCCCTGCTGTCCATTCCTTATTCCATAGA
AAAGCCTTGACTTGAGGTTAGATTTTTTTTATATTTTGTTTTGTGTTATTTTTTTCTTTAACATCCCTAA
AATTTTCCTTACATGTTTTACTAGCCAGATTTTTCCTCCTCTCCTGACTACTCCCAGTCATAGCTGTCCC
TCTTCTCTTATGGAGATCCCTCGACCTGCAGCCCAAGCTTGGCGTAATCATGGTCATAGCTGTTTCCTGT
GTGAAATTGTTATCCGCTCACAATTCCACACAACATACGAGCCGGAAGCATAAAGTGTAAAGCCTGGGGT
GCCTAATGAGTGAGCTAACTCACATTAATTGCGTTGCGCTCACTGCCCGCTTTCCAGTCGGGAAACCTGT
CGTGCCAGCGGATCCGCATCTCAATTAGTCAGCAACCATAGTCCCGCCCCTAACTCCGCCCATCCCGCCC
CTAACTCCGCCCAGTTCCGCCCATTCTCCGCCCCATGGCTGACTAATTTTTTTTATTTATGCAGAGGCCG
AGGCCGCCTCGGCCTCTGAGCTATTCCAGAAGTAGTGAGGAGGCTTTTTTGGAGGCCTAGGCTTTTGCAA
AAAGCTAACTTGTTTATTGCAGCTTATAATGGTTACAAATAAAGCAATAGCATCACAAATTTCACAAATA
AAGCATTTTTTTCACTGCATTCTAGTTGTGGTTTGTCCAAACTCATCAATGTATCTTATCATGTCTGGAT
CCGCTGCATTAATGAATCGGCCAACGCGCGGGGAGAGGCGGTTTGCGTATTGGGCGCTCTTCCGCTTCCT
CGCTCACTGACTCGCTGCGCTCGGTCGTTCGGCTGCGGCGAGCGGTATCAGCTCACTCAAAGGCGGTAAT
ACGGTTATCCACAGAATCAGGGGATAACGCAGGAAAGAACATGTGAGCAAAAGGCCAGCAAAAGGCCAGG
AACCGTAAAAAGGCCGCGTTGCTGGCGTTTTTCCATAGGCTCCGCCCCCCTGACGAGCATCACAAAAATC
GACGCTCAAGTCAGAGGTGGCGAAACCCGACAGGACTATAAAGATACCAGGCGTTTCCCCCTGGAAGCTC
CCTCGTGCGCTCTCCTGTTCCGACCCTGCCGCTTACCGGATACCTGTCCGCCTTTCTCCCTTCGGGAAGC
GTGGCGCTTTCTCATAGCTCACGCTGTAGGTATCTCAGTTCGGTGTAGGTCGTTCGCTCCAAGCTGGGCT
GTGTGCACGAACCCCCCGTTCAGCCCGACCGCTGCGCCTTATCCGGTAACTATCGTCTTGAGTCCAACCC
GGTAAGACACGACTTATCGCCACTGGCAGCAGCCACTGGTAACAGGATTAGCAGAGCGAGGTATGTAGGC
GGTGCTACAGAGTTCTTGAAGTGGTGGCCTAACTACGGCTACACTAGAAGAACAGTATTTGGTATCTGCG
CTCTGCTGAAGCCAGTTACCTTCGGA
Features (pLannotate 1.2.2; 20 found; start..end, strand, type, name):
    273..1133    -  CDS            AmpR: β-lactamase; bla; confers resistance to ampicillin, carbenicillin, and related antibiotics
   1134..1238    -  promoter       AmpR promoter: bla
   1269..1648    +  enhancer       CMV enhancer: human cytomegalovirus immediate early enhancer
   1928..2944    +  intron         chimeric intron: chimera between introns from chicken β-actin and rabbit β-globin
   2942..2998    +  CDS            HBB (fragment): HBB_LEPEU - Experimental evidence at protein level: Swiss-Prot protein existence level 1. Involved in oxygen transport from the lung to the various peripheral tissues. From Lepus europaeus (European hare).
   3024..4298    +  CDS            Wipi2: WIPI2_RAT - Experimental evidence at protein level: Swiss-Prot protein existence level 1. Component of the autophagy machinery that controls the major intracellular degradation process by which cytoplasmic materials are packaged into autophagosomes and delivered to lysosomes for degradation. Involved in an early step of the formation of preautophagosomal structures. Binds and is activated by phosphatidylinositol 3-phosphate (PtdIns3P) forming on membranes of the endoplasmic reticulum upon activation of the upstream ULK1 and PI3 kinases. Mediates ER-isolation membranes contacts by interacting w
   4305..4324    +  CDS            TEV site (fragment): tobacco etch virus (TEV) protease recognition and cleavage site
   4347..4364    +  CDS            Twin-Strep-tag (fragment): two Strep-Tag®II moieties connected by a linker for enhanced binding to Strep-Tactin®, an engineered form of streptavidin (Schmidt et al., 2013)
   4401..4423    +  CDS            Strep-Tag II (fragment): peptide that binds Strep-Tactin®, an engineered form of streptavidin
   4459..4536    +  CDS            HBB (fragment): HBB_PONPY - Experimental evidence at transcript level: Swiss-Prot protein existence level 2. Involved in oxygen transport from the lung to the various peripheral tissues. From Pongo pygmaeus (Bornean orangutan).
   4607..4662    +  polyA_signal   β-globin poly(A) signal: rabbit β-globin polyadenylation signal (Gil and Proudfoot, 1987)
   5047..5063    -  protein_bind   lac operator: The lac repressor binds to the lac operator to inhibit transcription in E. coli. This inhibition can be relieved by adding lactose or isopropyl-β-D-thiogalactopyranoside (IPTG). lac repressor encoded by lacI
   5071..5101    -  promoter       lac promoter: promoter for the E. coli lac operon
   5116..5137    -  protein_bind   CAP binding site: CAP binding activates transcription in the presence of cAMP. E. coli catabolite activator protein
   5150..5189    -  CDS            lacI (fragment): lac repressor; lacI; The lac repressor binds to the lac operator to inhibit transcription in E. coli. This inhibition can be relieved by adding lactose or isopropyl-β-D-thiogalactopyranoside (IPTG).
   5196..5218    +  promoter       SV40 promoter (fragment): SV40 enhancer and early promoter
   5242..5377    +  rep_origin     SV40 ori: SV40 origin of replication
   5397..5531    +  polyA_signal   SV40 poly(A) signal: SV40 polyadenylation signal
   5533..5587    -  CDS            lacI (fragment): lac repressor; lacI; The lac repressor binds to the lac operator to inhibit transcription in E. coli. This inhibition can be relieved by adding lactose or isopropyl-β-D-thiogalactopyranoside (IPTG).
   5770..102     -  rep_origin     ori (across the origin): high-copy-number ColE1/pMB1/pBR322/pUC origin of replication
