[The description below was written by a language model from this plasmid's Addgene catalogue record and pLannotate feature annotations shown in this document.]
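Description:
pCAG-WIPI2dR108E-cs-TEV-STREP is a mammalian expression plasmid built on the pCAG backbone for producing the human autophagy protein WIPI2, isoform d, carrying the R108E point mutation. It is propagated in E. coli as a high-copy plasmid through a ColE1/pUC-type origin and selected with ampicillin via the β-lactamase gene and its native promoter. Residual backbone elements include lac promoter/operator and lacI fragments, along with an SV40 origin region and SV40 poly(A) signal. No mammalian selection marker is annotated, which is consistent with transient transfection use.

Expression is driven by the composite CAG promoter: the CMV immediate-early enhancer, the chicken β-actin promoter and a chimeric chicken β-actin/rabbit β-globin intron, giving strong constitutive transcription in mammalian cells. The transcript is terminated by the rabbit β-globin polyadenylation signal, and the short HBB fragments flagging either side of the insert are β-globin exon remnants of this cassette. The WIPI2 open reading frame was matched by the annotation software to the rat orthologue, but the catalogue records it as human. It is followed in frame by a TEV protease cleavage site and then Strep-tag sequences that appear to form a tandem (Twin-Strep-type) tag, allowing affinity capture on Strep-Tactin resin and optional tag removal by TEV.

Two sequence records are available, a depositor sequence and a slightly shorter sequencing result. They agree on the overall layout and differ mainly in annotation around the β-actin promoter and the SV40 region. The associated work concerns membrane recruitment of ATG16L1 by WIPI2, so this mutant is presumably used as a purified protein or expressed variant for comparison with wild type, although the record does not state the functional effect of R108E.
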