Addgene plasmid #171835: pCAG-WIPI2dR108E-cs-TEV-STREP
Purpose: Mammalian expression of human WIPI2d R108E with C-terminal Strep
Depositing lab: James Hurley. Depositing organization: University of California, Berkeley. Publication: Structural basis for membrane recruitment of ATG16L1 by WIPI2 in autophagy. Strong LM, Chang C, Riley JF, Boecker CA, Flower TG, Buffalo CZ, Ren X, Stavoe AK, Holzbaur EL, Hurley JH. Elife. 2021 Sep 10;10. pii: 70372. doi: 10.7554/eLife.70372. PubMed 34505572.
Backbone
  Vector backbone: pCAG
  Vector type: Mammalian Expression
Growth in bacteria
  Bacterial resistance: Ampicillin, 100 μg/mL
  Growth temperature: 37°C
  Growth strain: DH5alpha
  Copy number: High Copy
Gene/Insert
  Gene/Insert name: WIPI2d
  Species: H. sapiens (human)
  Mutation: R108E
  Entrez Gene: WIPI2 (a.k.a. ATG18B, Atg21, CGI-50, IDDSSA, WIPI-2)
  Tag / fusion protein: Strep (C terminal on insert)
  Cloning method: Restriction Enzyme; 5′ cloning site Unknown (unknown if destroyed); 3′ cloning site Unknown (unknown if destroyed)
Terms and licenses: Academic/Nonprofit Terms; Industry Terms: Not Available to Industry
How to cite: pCAG-WIPI2dR108E-cs-TEV-STREP was a gift from James Hurley (Addgene plasmid # 171835 ; http://n2t.net/addgene:171835 ; RRID:Addgene_171835)
